>Addgene plasmid #196163 | pEPSW0CM0020 | addgene full sequence | sequence record 386947 | Addgene NGS Result
TTTAAATCAATCTAAAGTATATATGAGTAAACTTGGTCTGACAGCTCGAGGCTTGGATTCTCACCAATAA
AAAACGCCCGGCGGCAACCGAGCGTTCTGAACAAATCCAGATGGAGTTCTGAGGTCATTACTGGATCTAT
CAACAGGAGTCCAAGCGAGCTCGATATCAAATTACGCCCCGCCCTGCCACTCGTCGCAGTACTGTTGTAA
TTCATTAAGCATTCTGCCGACATGGAAGCCATCACAAACGGCATGATGAACCTGAATCGCCAGCGGCATC
AGCACCTTGTCGCCTTGCGTATAATATTTGCCCATGGTGAAAACGGGGGCGAAGAAGTTGTCCATATTGG
CCACGTTTAAATCAAAACTGGTGAAACTCACCCAGGGATTGGCTGATACGAAAAACATATTCTCAATAAA
CCCTTTAGGGAAATAGGCCAGGTTTTCACCGTAACACGCCACATCTTGCGAATATATGTGTAGAAACTGC
CGGAAATCGTCGTGGTATTCACTCCAGAGTGATGAAAACGTTTCAGTTTGCTCATGGAAAACGGTGTAAC
AAGGGTGAACACTATCCCATATCACCAGCTCACCGTCTTTCATTGCCATACGAAATTCCGGATGAGCATT
CATCAGGCGGGCAAGAATGTGAATAAAGGCCGGATAAAACTTGTGCTTATTTTTCTTTACGGTCTTTAAA
AAGGCCGTAATATCCAGCTGAACGGTCTGGTTATAGGTACATTGAGCAACTGACTGAAATGCCTCAAAAT
GTTCTTTACGATGCCATTGGGATATATCAACGGTGGTATATCCAGTGATTTTTTTCTCCATTTTAGCTTC
CTTAGCTCCTGAAAATCTCGATAACTCAAAAAATACGCCCGGTAGTGATCTTATTTCATTATGGTGAAAG
TTGGAACCTCTTACGTGCCCGATCAACTCGAGTGCCACCTGACGTCTAAGAAACCATTATTATCATGACA
TTAACCTATAAAAATAGGCGTATCACGAGGCAGAATTTCAGATAAAAAAAATCCTTAGCTTTCGCTAAGG
ATGATTTCTGGAATTCGCGGCCGCTTCTAGAGCGATGAGTGGTCTCGGGAGCTCATCAACTTGAAACAAG
TGGGGATTTACGTTGCAAGCATTTCTTCTCCTTGGGGTTAAAATATTGATTAACAGCTAAATAACAAATT
AGGGAAGTTATTATAACATTAAAAGAAAGAATAATCACGATTAGATGTCCCCACTAGGAAAACAAGTTAC
TGTTAATAAAAATTTTATGTATTGCAAAAGGGCTTAAGTAAGGATCCACTTTGGGTAAGTAGTTGAAAAT
GGCTGAGTAAGAATAATCACGATTAGATGTCCTCGCTTTTTTATTCATCTCCCAAAGCGAGATTCGTTTT
TTTCATTGTCGTCAATTATTGCATTGTTTATCATAATTATTTGCTAAGAACATCATTATTATTGAATAAA
TTATAGTAGTCGTTGTTATTCTACTCACCCACAACACGCACTTAGTGCCTAATTACGTCTTAATTTAATA
TTTTTTAAAGCTTTTAGGCGCATAAAATATGCTATGACAACTTTGTTCATGGTGGTGGACGTGTAAGAAA
CGTCTAAAGATCTACTCTATATAACATAATCAATTCGTTTTTTGAAATGTGATAAAAACAAACCTTTACC
ATATATTCGCCTCTGGCAGAAACAATGCATTTGGAATAAAATAGAATCGTATCACAGCATTTAAAAACGA
TTATTCAAATAGTCTAATAGTATTTATTCACACCTTTATGTTTTATGTATATCGAATTTTGTCAAAGCCA
ATATTCTAGAGATGGTCAATCAATATCAATACAGTTTTTTTTTTTGGCCAATGTTCTAATATTCAAGTTT
GTTAGTATTAATAGAAAAACAAAATTTCGATGCCTTTTGTCTCATAAAAATATTAAAGAAAATAATACAA
AGAATAAAGAATTTGCATGAAATGGGAGATATTCTAGTGGTTGGGGTAAAATGGTACAGCGTGGAATCAA
ATGTCTTCAACAAAATCAAATTATTTTATCTCAAAAAGATTTAAATCCCAATTTAAATAATATTACAACT
TGTCTTCTCCTCTTATTTCTTCTCTCTCTCTTTCTGTTGAAGAAGCTGAATCAGAAGAGTTTTTTTTTGC
TTCAAAAGGAGCTCCGGCGAAACTTCCGGAGATATTAACACTTACTCTGACGAGTTTTTGTCTCGTCTTA
CGTCTTTGCTGCTGCTGTTGAATGTGAGACCACTCATCGCGACTAGTAGCGGCCGCTGCAGTCCGGCAAA
AAAGGGCAAGGTGTCACCACCCTGCCCTTTTTCTTTAAAACCGAAAAGATTACTTCGCGTTATGCAGGCT
TCCTCGCTCACTGACTCGCTGCGCTCGGTCGTTCGGCTGCGGCGAGCGGTATCAGCTCACTCAAAGGCGG
TAATACGGTTATCCACAGAATCAGGGGATAACGCAGGAAAGAACATGTGAGCAAAAGGCCAGCAAAAGGC
CAGGAACCGTAAAAAGGCCGCGTTGCTGGCGTTTTTCCACAGGCTCCGCCCCCCTGACGAGCATCACAAA
AATCGACGCTCAAGTCAGAGGTGGCGAAACCCGACAGGACTATAAAGATACCAGGCGTTTCCCCCTGGAA
GCTCCCTCGTGCGCTCTCCTGTTCCGACCCTGCCGCTTACCGGATACCTGTCCGCCTTTCTCCCTTCGGG
AAGCGTGGCGCTTTCTCATAGCTCACGCTGTAGGTATCTCAGTTCGGTGTAGGTCGTTCGCTCCAAGCTG
GGCTGTGTGCACGAACCCCCCGTTCAGCCCGACCGCTGCGCCTTATCCGGTAACTATCGTCTTGAGTCCA
ACCCGGTAAGACACGACTTATCGCCACTGGCAGCAGCCACTGGTAACAGGATTAGCAGAGCGAGGTATGT
AGGCGGTGCTACAGAGTTCTTGAAGTGGTGGCCTAACTACGGCTACACTAGAAGAACAGTATTTGGTATC
TGCGCTCTGCTGAAGCCAGTTACCTTCGGAAAAAGAGTTGGTAGCTCTTGATCCGGCAAACAAACCACCG
CTGGTAGCGGTGGTTTTTTTGTTTGCAAGCAGCAGATTACGCGCAGAAAAAAAGGATCTCAAGAAGATCC
TTTGATCTTTTCTACGGGGTCTGACGCTCAGTGGAACGAAAACTCACGTTAAGGGATTTTGGTCATGAGA
TTATCAAAAAGGATCTTCACCTAGATCCTTTTAAATTAAAAATGAAGT
Features (pLannotate 1.2.2; 8 found; start..end, strand, type, name):
     57..151     -  terminator     lambda t0 terminator: transcription terminator from phage lambda
    175..831     -  CDS            cat: CAT_ECOLX - Experimental evidence at protein level: Swiss-Prot protein existence level 1. This enzyme is an effector of chloramphenicol resistance in bacteria. From Escherichia coli. This protein is used as a marker in many commonly used cloning vectors, such as pACYC184.
    832..929     -  promoter       cat promoter: promoter of the E. coli cat gene encoding chloramphenicol acetyltransferase
   1015..1058    -  terminator     bacterial terminator: putative bacterial transcription terminator
   1061..1082    +  misc_feature   BioBrick prefix: BioBrick prefix for parts that do not start with "ATG"
   2282..2301    +  misc_feature   BioBrick suffix: universal suffix for all parts
   2302..2359    +  terminator     his operon terminator: This putative transcriptin terminator from the E. coli his operon has a 2-bp deletion introduced during synthesis. Its efficiency has not been determined.
   2554..3142    -  rep_origin     ori: high-copy-number ColE1/pMB1/pBR322/pUC origin of replication
