[The description below was written by a language model from this plasmid's Addgene catalogue record and pLannotate feature annotations shown in this document.]
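Description:
pEPSW0CM0020 is a Phytobrick Level 0 part plasmid for plant synthetic biology, built in the pUPD2 universal part-domestication backbone. It is a small (about 3.3 kb) bacterial cloning vector with no plant expression or transfer functions of its own. It replicates in E. coli from a high-copy ColE1/pUC-type origin and is selected with chloramphenicol through a cat (chloramphenicol acetyltransferase) gene driven by its native promoter and followed by the lambda t0 terminator.

The payload is described as the AtNLP6 promoter, comprising 1 kb of sequence upstream of the gene; the name suggests the Arabidopsis thaliana NLP6 gene, although the record lists the insert species as synthetic. The promoter itself is not annotated in the feature table, but it presumably occupies the unannotated interval of roughly 1.2 kb between the BioBrick prefix and suffix sequences. This cloning region is insulated from the rest of the plasmid by a putative bacterial terminator upstream and a his operon terminator downstream, which limit read-through transcription into or out of the part. The insert was introduced with BsmBI, and both sites were destroyed in the process, as is typical of Type IIS domestication into a universal acceptor.

As a Level 0 part, the promoter is intended to be released and combined with other standard parts, such as coding sequences and terminators, in Golden Gate-style assemblies to build plant transcription units. The associated work concerns tuning plant promoters and assessing transcription factor–DNA interactions with a split luciferase method, though the record does not state how this particular part was used in those experiments.
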