Addgene plasmid #196163: pEPSW0CM0020
Purpose: Phytobricks Level 0 part: AtNLP6 promoter 1kb upstream
Depositing lab: Nicola Patron. Depositing organization: Earlham Institute. Publication: Tuning Plant Promoters Using a Simple Split Luciferase Method to Assess Transcription Factor-DNA Interactions. Cai YM, Witham S, Patron NJ. ACS Synth Biol. 2023 Nov 17;12(11):3482-3486. doi: 10.1021/acssynbio.3c00094. Epub 2023 Oct 19. PubMed 37856867.
Backbone
  Vector backbone: pUPD2
  Vector type: Synthetic Biology
Growth in bacteria
  Bacterial resistance: Chloramphenicol, 25 μg/mL
  Growth temperature: 37°C
  Growth strain: DH5alpha
  Copy number: High Copy
Gene/Insert
  Gene/Insert name: AtNLP6 promoter 1kb upstream
  Species: Synthetic
  Cloning method: Restriction Enzyme; 5′ cloning site BsmbI (destroyed during cloning); 3′ cloning site BsmbI (destroyed during cloning)
Terms and licenses: Academic/Nonprofit Terms; Industry Terms: Not Available to Industry
Depositor comments: Please visit https://doi.org/10.1101/2023.02.13.528283 for bioRxiv preprint.
How to cite: pEPSW0CM0020 was a gift from Nicola Patron (Addgene plasmid # 196163 ; http://n2t.net/addgene:196163 ; RRID:Addgene_196163)
